>Addgene plasmid #171502 | pPB-hCMV1-T-V5-GR-IRES-H2BmCherry-pA | addgene full sequence | sequence record 337835 | Addgene NGS Result
CTAAATTGTAAGCGTTAATATTTTGTTAAAATTCGCGTTAAATTTTTGTTAAATCAGCTCATTTTTTAAC
CAATAGGCCGAAATCGGCAAAATCCCTTATAAATCAAAAGAATAGACCGAGATAGGGT
[37 nt withheld, positions 129-165]
AAAGAACGTGGACTCCAACGTCAAAGG
[49 nt withheld, positions 193-241]
T
[91 nt withheld, positions 243-333]
G
[124 nt withheld, positions 335-458]
CCCATTCGCCATTCAGGCTGCGCAACTGTTGGGAAGGGCGATCGGTGCGGGCCTCTTCGCTATTACGCCA
GCTGGCGAAAGGGGGATGTGCTGCAAGGCGATTAAGTTGGGTAACGCCAGGGTTTTCCCAGTCACGACGT
TGTAAAACGACGGCCAGTGAATTGTAATACGACTCACTATAGGGCGAATTGGGTACCTTAACCCTAGAAA
GATAGTCTGCGTAAAATTGACGCATGCATTCTTGAAATATTGCTCTCTCTTTCTAAATAGCGCGAATCCG
TCGCTGTGCATTTAGGACATCTCAGTCGCCGCTTGGAGCTCCCGTGAGGCGTGCTTGTCAATGAGGTAAG
TGTCACTGATTTTGAACTATAACGACCGCGTGAGTCAAAATGACGCATGATTATCTTTTACGTGACTTTT
AAGATTTAACTCATACGATAATTATATTGTTATTTCATGTTCTACTTACGTGATAACTTATTATATATAT
ATTTTCTTGTTATAGATATCATAATTTAAACAAGCAAAACCAAATTAAGGGCCAGCTCATTCCTCCCACT
CATGATCTATAGATCTGGATCCGTCGACAACGGCAAGCTTACATCGAGTTTACCACTCCCTATCAGTGAT
AGAGAAAAGTGAAAGTCGAGTTTACCACTCCCTATCAGTGATAGAGAAAAGTGAAAGTCGAGTTTACCAC
TCCCTATCAGTGATAGAGAAAAGTGAAAGTCGAGTTTACCACTCCCTATCAGTGATAGAGAAAAGTGAAA
GTCGAGTTTACCACTCCCTATCAGTGATAGAGAAAAGTGAAAGTCGAGTTTACCACTCCCTATCAGTGAT
AGAGAAAAGTGAAAGTCGAGTTTACCACTCCCTATCAGTGATAGAGAAAAGTGAAAGTCGAGCTCGGTAC
CCGGGTCGAGGTAGGCGTGTACGGTGGGAGGCCTATATAAGCAGAGCTCGTTTAGTGAACCGTCAGATCG
CCTGGAGACGCCATCCACGCTGTTTTGACCTCCATAGAAGACACCGGGACCGATCCAGCCTCCGCGGGAC
TCAGACACCCGGGATCCTGAGAACTTCAGGGTGAGTTTGGGGACCCTTGATTGTTCTTTCTTTTTCGCTA
TTGTAAAATTCATGTTATATGGAGGGGGCAAAGTTTTCAGGGTGTTGTTTAGAATGGGAAGATGTCCCTT
GTATCACCATGGACCCTCATGATAATTTTGTTTCTTTCACTTTCTACTCTGTTGACAACCATTGTCTCCT
CTTATTTTCTTTTCATTTTCTGTAACTTTTTCGTTAAACTTTAGCTTGCATTTGTAACGAATTTTTAAAT
TCACTTTTGTTTATTTGTCAGATTGTAAGTACTTTCTCTAATCACTTTTTTTTCAAGGCAATCAGGGTAT
ATTATATTGTACTTCAGCACAGTTTTAGAGAACAATTGTTATAATTAAATGATAAGGTAGAATATTTCTG
CATATAAATTCTGGCTGGCGTGGAAATATTCTTATTGGTAGAAACAACTACACCCTGGTCATCATCCTGC
CTTTCTCTTTATGGTTACAATGATATACACTGTTTGAGATGAGGATAAAATACTCTGAGTCCAAACCGGG
CCCCTCTGCTAACCATGTTCATGCCTTCTTCTCTTTCCTACAGCTCCTGGGCAACGTGCTGGTTGTTGTG
CTGTCTCATCATTTTGGCAAAGAATTCCTCGAGGCCGCCGCCATGAGCTCGCCGGGCACAGAGAGCGCAG
GGAAGAGCCTGCAGTACCGAGTGGACCACCTGCTCAGCGCCGTGGAGAGCGAGCTGCAGGCGGGCAGCGA
GAAGGGAGACCCCACCGAACGCGAACTGCGAGTGGGCCTGGAGGAGAGCGAGCTGTGGCTGCGCTTCAAG
GAGCTAACTAACGAGATGATTGTGACCAAGAACGGCAGGAGGATGTTCCCGGTGCTGAAGGTAAATGTGT
CAGGCCTGGACCCCAATGCCATGTACTCTTTCTTGCTGGACTTCGTGACGGCTGACAACCACCGCTGGAA
ATATGTGAACGGGGAGTGGGTACCTGGGGGCAAACCAGAGCCTCAGGCGCCCAGCTGCGTCTACATCCAC
CCAGACTCGCCCAATTTTGGGGCCCACTGGATGAAGGCGCCTGTGTCTTTCAGCAAAGTCAAACTCACCA
ACAAGCTCAATGGAGGGGGACAGATCATGTTAAACTCCTTGCATAAGTATGAACCTCGGATTCACATCGT
GAGAGTTGGGGGCCCGCAACGCATGATCACCAGCCACTGCTTTCCCGAGACCCAGTTCATAGCTGTGACT
GCCTACCAGAATGAGGAGATTACAGCCCTTAAAATTAAATACAACCCATTTGCTAAAGCCTTCCTTGATG
CCAAAGAAAGAAACGACCACAAAGATGTAATGGAGGAACCGGGGGACTGCCAGCAGCCGGGGTATTCCCA
ATGGGGGTGGCTTGTTCCTGGTGCTGGCACCCTCTGCCCGCCTGCCAGCTCCCACCCTCAGTTTGGAGGC
TCGCTCTCTCTCCCCTCCACACACGGCTGTGAGAGGTACCCAGCTCTAAGGAACCACCGGTCATCGCCCT
ACCCCAGCCCCTATGCTCATCGGAACAGCTCTCCAACCTATGCGGACAATTCATCTGCTTGTCTGTCCAT
GCTGCAGTCCCATGATAACTGGTCTAGCCTCGGAGTGCCTGGCCACACCAGCATGCTGCCTGTGAGTCAT
AACGCCAGCCCACCTACTGGCTCTAGCCAGTATCCCAGTCTCTGGTCTGTGAGCAATGGTACCATCACCC
CAGGCTCCCAGACAGCTGGGGTGTCCAACGGGCTGGGAGCTCAGTTCTTTCGAGGCTCCCCTGCACATTA
CACACCACTGACGCACACGGTCTCAGCTGCCACGTCCTCGTCTTCTGGTTCTCCGATGTATGAAGGGGCT
GCTACAGTCACAGACATTTCTGACAGCCAGTATGACACGGCCCAAAGCCTCCTCATAGCCTCGTGGACAC
CTGTGTCACCCCCATCCATGGGCAAGCCCATCCCTAACCCTCTGCTGGGCCTGGACAGCACCACTAGTGC
CTCTGGTGGCGGTGGCTCGGGCGGAGGTGGGTCGGGTGGCGGCGGATCACTCATGGAAAATCCTGGTAAC
AAAACAATAGTTCCTGCAACGTTACCACAACTCACCCCTACCCTGGTGTCACTGTTGGAGGTTATTGAAC
CTGAAGTGTTATATGCAGGATATGATAGCTCTGTTCCAGACTCAACTTGGAGGATCATGACTACGCTCAA
CATGTTAGGAGGGCGGCAAGTGATTGCAGCAGTGAAATGGGCAAAGGCAATACCAGGTTTCAGGAACTTA
CACCTGGATGACCAAATGACCCTACTGCAGTACTCCTGGATGTTTCTTATGGCATTTGCTCTGGGGTGGA
GATCATATAGACAATCAAGTGCAAACCTGCTGTGTTTTGCTCCTGATCTGATTATTAATGAGCAGAGAAT
GACTCTACCCTGCATGTACGACCAATGTAAACACATGCTGTATGTTTCCTCTGAGTTACACAGGCTTCAG
GTATCTTATGAAGAGTATCTCTGTATGAAAACCTTACTGCTTCTCTCTTCAGTTCCTAAGGACGGTCTGA
AGAGCCAAGAGCTATTTGATGAAATTAGAATGACCTACATCAAAGAGCTAGGAAAAGCCATTGTCAAGAG
GGAAGGAAACTCCAGCCAGAACTGGCAGCGGTTTTATCAACTGACAAAACTCTTGGATTCTATGCATGAA
GTGGTTGAAAATCTCCTTAACTATTGCTTCCAAACATTTTTGGATAAGACCATGTCCATCGAGTTCCCCG
AGATGTTAGCTGAAATCATCACCAATCAGATACCAAAATATTCAAATGGAAATATCAAAAAACTTCTGTT
TCATCAAAAGTGAGCGGCCGCGAATTCCGCCCCTCTCCCTCCCCCCCCCCTAACGTTACTGGCCGAAGCC
GCTTGGAATAAGGCCGGTGTGCGTTTGTCTATATGTTATTTTCCACCATATTGCCGTCTTTTGGCAATGT
GAGGGCCCGGAAACCTGGCCCTGTCTTCTTGACGAGCATTCCTAGGGGTCTTTCCCCTCTCGCCAAAGGA
ATGCAAGGTCTGTTGAATGTCGTGAAGGAAGCAGTTCCTCTGGAAGCTTCTTGAAGACAAACAACGTCTG
TAGCGACCCTTTGCAGGCAGCGGAACCCCCCACCTGGCGACAGGTGCCTCTGCGGCCAAAAGCCACGTGT
ATAAGATACACCTGCAAAGGCGGCACAACCCCAGTGCCACGTTGTGAGTTGGATAGTTGTGGAAAGAGTC
AAATGGCTCTCCTCAAGCGTATTCAACAAGGGGCTGAAGGATGCCCAGAAGGTACCCCATTGTATGGGAT
CTGATCTGGGGCCTCGGTGCACATGCTTTACATGTGTTTAGTCGAGGTTAAAAAAACGTCTAGGCCCCCC
GAACCACGGGGACGTGGTTTTCCTTTGAAAAACACGATGATAATATGGCCACAACC
[378 nt withheld, positions 4995-5372]
CTTGAGACCAGTGCCACCATGGTGAGCAAGGGCGAGGAGGATAACATGGCCATCATCAAGGAGTTCATGC
GCTTCAAGGTGCACATGGAGGGCTCCGTGAACGGCCACGAGTTCGAGATCGAGGGCGAGGGCGAGGGCCG
CCCCTACGAGGGCACCCAGACCGCCAAGCTGAAGGTGACCAAGGGTGGCCCCCTGCCCTTCGCCTGGGAC
ATCCTGTCCCCTCAGTTCATGTACGGCTCCAAGGCCTACGTGAAGCACCCCGCCGACATCCCCGACTACT
TGAAGCTGTCCTTCCCCGAGGGCTTCAAGTGGGAGCGCGTGATGAACTTCGAGGACGGCGGCGTGGTGAC
CGTGACCCAGGACTCCTCCCTGCAGGACGGCGAGTTCATCTACAAGGTGAAGCTGCGCGGCACCAACTTC
CCCTCCGACGGCCCCGTAATGCAGAAGAAGACCATGGGCTGGGAGGCCTCCTCCGAGCGGATGTACCCCG
AGGACGGCGCCCTGAAGGGCGAGATCAAGCAGAGGCTGAAGCTGAAGGACGGCGGCCACTACGACGCTGA
GGTCAAGACCACCTACAAGGCCAAGAAGCCCGTGCAGCTGCCCGGCGCCTACAACGTCAACATCAAGTTG
GACATCACCTCCCACAACGAGGACTACACCATCGTGGAACAGTACGAACGCGCCGAGGGCCGCCACTCCA
CCGGCGGCATGGACGAGCTGTACAAGTGAACTAGCTTGGCCGCTCGATAAGCTTGATCGATGATCTAGAG
CTCGCTGATCAGCCTCGACTGTGCCTTCTAGTTGCCAGCCATCTGTTGTTTGCCCCTCCCCCGTGCCTTC
CTTGACCCTGGAAGGTGCCACTCCCACTGTCCTTTCCTAATAAAATGAGGAAATTGCATCGCATTGTCTG
AGTAGGTGTCATTCTATTCTGGGGGGTGGGGTGGGGCAGGACAGCAAGGGGGAGGATTGGGAAGACAATA
GCAGGCATGCTGGGGATGCGGTGGGCTCTATGGCTTCTGAGGCGGAAAGAACCTGCAGCCCAAGCTTGGC
GTAATCATGGTCATAGCTGTTTCCTGTGTGAAATTGTTATCCGCTCACAATTCCACACAACATACGAGCC
GGAAGCATAAAGTGTAAAGCCTGGGGTGCCTAATGAGTGAGCTAACTCACATTAATTGCGTTGCGCTCAC
TGCCCGCTTTCCAGTCGGGAAACCTGTCGTGCCAGCGGATCCTTTGTTACTTTATAGAAGAAATTTTGAG
TTTTTGTTTTTTTTTAATAAATAAATAAACATAAATAAATTGTTTGTTGAATTTATTATTAGTATGTAAG
TGTAAATATAATAAAACTTAATATCTATTCAAATTAATAAATAAACCTCGATATACAGACCGATAAAACA
CATGCGTCAATTTTACGCATGATTATCTTTAACGTACGTCACAATATGATTATCTTTCTAGGGTTAAAGA
GCTCCAGCTTTTGTTCCCTTTAGTGAGGGTTAATTTCGAGCTTGGCGTAATCATGGTCATAGCTGTTTCC
TGTGTGAAATTGTTATCCGCTCACAATTCCACACAACATACGAGCCGGAAGCATAAAGTGTAAAGCCTGG
GGTGCCTAATGAGTGAGCTAACTCACATTAATTGCGTTGCGCTCACTGCCCGCTTTCCAGTCGGGAAACC
TGTCGTGCCAGCTGCATTAATGAATCGGCCAACGCGCGGGGAGAGGCGGTTTGCGTATTGGGCGCTCTTC
CGCTTCCTCGCTCACTGACTCGCTGCGCTCGGTCGTTCGGCTGCGGCGAGCGGTATCAGCTCACTCAAAG
GCGGTAATACGGTTATCCACAGAATCAGGGGATAACGCAGGAAAGAACATGTGAGCAAAAGGCCAGCAAA
AGGCCAGGAACCGTAAAAAGGCCGCGTTGCTGGCGTTTTTCCATAGGCTCCGCCCCCCTGACGAGCATCA
CAAAAATCGACGCTCAAGTCAGAGGTGGCGAAACCCGACAGGACTATAAAGATACCAGGCGTTTCCCCCT
GGAAGCTCCCTCGTGCGCTCTCCTGTTCCGACCCTGCCGCTTACCGGATACCTGTCCGCCTTTCTCCCTT
CGGGAAGCGTGGCGCTTTCTCATAGCTCACGCTGTAGGTATCTCAGTTCGGTGTAGGTCGTTCGCTCCAA
GCTGGGCTGTGTGCACGAACCCCCCGTTCAGCCCGACCGCTGCGCCTTATCCGGTAACTATCGTCTTGAG
TCCAACCCGGTAAGACACGACTTATCGCCACTGGCAGCAGCCACTGGTAACAGGATTAGCAGAGCGAGGT
ATGTAGGCGGTGCTACAGAGTTCTTGAAGTGGTGGCCTAACTACGGCTACACTAGAAGAACAGTATTTGG
TATCTGCGCTCTGCTGAAGCCAGTTACCTTCGGAAAAAGAGTTGGTAGCTCTTGATCCGGCAAACAAACC
ACCGCTGGTAGCGGTGGTTTTTTTGTTTGCAAGCAGCAGATTACGCGCAGAAAAAAAGGATCTCAAGAAG
ATCCTTTGATCTTTTCTACGGGGTCTGACGCTCAGTGGAACGAAAACTCACGTTAAGGGATTTTGGTCAT
GAGATTATCAAAAAGGATCTTCACCTAGATCCTTTTAAATTAAAAATGAAGTTTTAAATCAATCTAAAGT
ATATATGAGTAAACTTGGTCTGACAGTTACCAATGCTTAATCAGTGAGGCACCTATCTCAGCGATCTGTC
TATTTCGTTCATCCATAGTTGCCTGACTCCCCGTCGTGTAGATAACTACGATACGGGAGGGCTTACCATC
TGGCCCCAGTGCTGCAATGATACCGCGAGACCCACGCTCACCGGCTCCAGATTTATCAGCAATAAACCAG
CCAGCCGGAAGGGCCGAGCGCAGAAGTGGTCCTGCAACTTTATCCGCCTCCATCCAGTCTATTAATTGTT
GCCGGGAAGCTAGAGTAAGTAGTTCGCCAGTTAATAGTTTGCGCAACGTTGTTGCCATTGCTACAGGCAT
CGTGGTGTCACGCTCGTCGTTTGGTATGGCTTCATTCAGCTCCGGTTCCCAACGATCAAGGCGAGTTACA
TGATCCCCCATGTTGTGCAAAAAAGCGGTTAGCTCCTTCGGTCCTCCGATCGTTGTCAGAAGTAAGTTGG
CCGCAGTGTTATCACTCATGGTTATGGCAGCACTGCATAATTCTCTTACTGTCATGCCATCCGTAAGATG
CTTTTCTGTGACTGGTGAGTACTCAACCAAGTCATTCTGAGAATAGTGTATGCGGCGACCGAGTTGCTCT
TGCCCGGCGTCAATACGGGATAATACCGCGCCACATAGCAGAACTTTAAAAGTGCTCATCATTGGAAAAC
GTTCTTCGGGGCGAAAACTCTCAAGGATCTTACCGCTGTTGAGATCCAGTTCGATGTAACCCACTCGTGC
ACCCAACTGATCTTCAGCATCTTTTACTTTCACCAGCGTTTCTGGGTGAGCAAAAACGGGAAGGCAAAAT
GCCGCAAAAAAGGGAATAAGGGCGACACGGAAATGTTGAATACTCATACTCTTCCTTTTTCAATATTATT
GAAGCATTTATCAGGGTTATTGTCTCATGAGCGGATACATATTTGAATGTATTTAGAAAAATAAACAAAT
AGGGGTTCCGCGCACATTTCCCCGAAAAGTGCCAC
Features (pLannotate 1.2.2; 28 found; start..end, strand, type, name):
     30..458     -  rep_origin     f1 ori (sequence partly withheld): f1 bacteriophage origin of replication; arrow indicates direction of (+) strand synthesis
    463..620     -  CDS            lacZα (fragment): LacZα fragment of β-galactosidase; lacZ fragment
    623..641     +  promoter       T7 promoter: promoter for bacteriophage T7 RNA polymerase
    963..1034    +  polyA_signal   PGK poly(A) signal (fragment): mouse phosphoglycerate kinase 1 polyadenylation signal
   1075..1345    +  protein_bind   tetracycline response element: contains seven copies of the tetracycline operator tetO tetracycline repressor TetR
   1356..1373    +  misc_feature   MCS (fragment): pUC18/19 multiple cloning site
   1378..1416    +  promoter       minimal CMV promoter: human cytomegalovirus (CMV) immediate early promoter
   1539..2111    +  intron         β-globin intron: intron from rabbit β-globin gene
   2181..3488    +  CDS            Tbxt: TBXT_MOUSE - Also known as T From Mus musculus (Mouse).
   3492..3517    +  misc_feature   12Pktag (fragment)
   3594..4388    +  CDS            NR3C1 (fragment): GCR_HUMAN - Also known as GRL. Experimental evidence at protein level: Swiss-Prot protein existence level 1. [Isoform Alpha-D3]: Has lowest transcriptional activation activity of all isoforms created by alternative initiation (PubMed:15866175, PubMed:23820903). Has transcriptional repression activity (PubMed:23303127). From Homo sapiens (Human).
   4519..4981    +  misc_feature   IRES: internal ribosome entry site (IRES) of the encephalomyocarditis virus (EMCV)
   4995..5372    +  CDS            H2B (sequence withheld): human histone H2B; HIST1H2BJ
   5391..6098    +  CDS            mCherry: mCherry is a basic (constitutively fluorescent) red fluorescent protein published in 2004, derived from Discosoma sp.. It is reported to be a very rapidly-maturing monomer with low acid sensitivity.
   6161..6385    +  polyA_signal   bGH poly(A) signal: bovine growth hormone polyadenylation signal
   6389..6405    +  promoter       SV40 promoter (fragment): SV40 enhancer and early promoter
   6456..6472    -  protein_bind   lac operator: The lac repressor binds to the lac operator to inhibit transcription in E. coli. This inhibition can be relieved by adding lactose or isopropyl-β-D-thiogalactopyranoside (IPTG). lac repressor encoded by lacI
   6480..6510    -  promoter       lac promoter: promoter for the E. coli lac operon
   6525..6546    -  protein_bind   CAP binding site: CAP binding activates transcription in the presence of cAMP. E. coli catabolite activator protein
   6559..6598    -  CDS            lacI (fragment): lac repressor; lacI; The lac repressor binds to the lac operator to inhibit transcription in E. coli. This inhibition can be relieved by adding lactose or isopropyl-β-D-thiogalactopyranoside (IPTG).
   6859..6877    -  promoter       T3 promoter: promoter for bacteriophage T3 RNA polymerase
   6922..6938    -  protein_bind   lac operator: The lac repressor binds to the lac operator to inhibit transcription in E. coli. This inhibition can be relieved by adding lactose or isopropyl-β-D-thiogalactopyranoside (IPTG). lac repressor encoded by lacI
   6946..6976    -  promoter       lac promoter: promoter for the E. coli lac operon
   6991..7012    -  protein_bind   CAP binding site: CAP binding activates transcription in the presence of cAMP. E. coli catabolite activator protein
   7025..7117    -  CDS            lacI (fragment): lac repressor; lacI; The lac repressor binds to the lac operator to inhibit transcription in E. coli. This inhibition can be relieved by adding lactose or isopropyl-β-D-thiogalactopyranoside (IPTG).
   7300..7888    -  rep_origin     ori: high-copy-number ColE1/pMB1/pBR322/pUC origin of replication
   8059..8919    -  CDS            AmpR: β-lactamase; bla; confers resistance to ampicillin, carbenicillin, and related antibiotics
   8920..9024    -  promoter       AmpR promoter: bla
