[The description below was written by a language model from this plasmid's Addgene catalogue record and pLannotate feature annotations shown in this document.]
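Description:
pPB-hCMV1-T-V5-GR-IRES-H2BmCherry-pA is a 9,047-nt mammalian expression plasmid built on the pPB-hCMV1 backbone for overexpressing a mouse T (Brachyury)–glucocorticoid receptor fusion. It is propagated in E. coli as a high-copy plasmid through a ColE1/pUC-type origin with ampicillin selection (AmpR under its own bla promoter). It also carries an f1 origin plus cloning-vector remnants such as lacZα and lacI fragments, lac promoter/operator elements and T7 and T3 promoters. The "pPB" prefix suggests a piggyBac transposon design for genomic integration, but the feature table annotates no transposon terminal repeats, so this cannot be confirmed from the record. No mammalian selection marker is annotated either.

The expression cassette is driven by a tetracycline response element with seven tetO copies joined to a minimal CMV promoter. Transcription should therefore depend on a tetracycline-controlled transactivator supplied separately, since none is encoded here. A rabbit β-globin intron follows the promoter and typically improves transcript processing and expression. Next comes the mouse Tbxt coding sequence, then a short tag region (V5 according to the construct name) and a fragment of human NR3C1. GR fragments of this kind are commonly used to make a fused transcription factor's activity dependent on glucocorticoid ligand such as dexamethasone, although the record does not spell this out. An EMCV IRES then allows translation of human histone H2B fused to mCherry from the same transcript, marking expressing cells with red nuclear fluorescence, and a bGH polyadenylation signal ends the unit. The stated purpose is overexpression of T-GR, and the associated study concerns pluripotency and germ cell segregation.
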