Addgene plasmid #171502: pPB-hCMV1-T-V5-GR-IRES-H2BmCherry-pA
Purpose: Overexpression of T(Brachyury)-GR
Depositing lab: Hans Schöler. Depositing organization: Max Planck Institute for Molecular Biomedicine. Publication: Residual pluripotency is required for inductive germ cell segregation. Aramaki S, Kagiwada S, Wu G, Obridge D, Adachi K, Kutejova E, Lickert H, Hubner K, Scholer HR. EMBO Rep. 2021 Aug 4;22(8):e52553. doi: 10.15252/embr.202152553. Epub 2021 Jun 22. PubMed 34156139.
Backbone
  Vector backbone: pPB-hCMV1
  Vector type: Mammalian Expression
Growth in bacteria
  Bacterial resistance: Ampicillin, 100 μg/mL
  Growth temperature: 37°C
  Growth strain: DH5alpha
  Copy number: High Copy
Gene/Insert
  Gene/Insert name: T (alt name: Brachyury)
  Species: M. musculus (mouse)
  Cloning method: Restriction Enzyme; 5′ cloning site Unknown (unknown if destroyed)
Terms and licenses: Academic/Nonprofit Terms; Industry Terms: Not Available to Industry
How to cite: pPB-hCMV1-T-V5-GR-IRES-H2BmCherry-pA was a gift from Hans Schöler (Addgene plasmid # 171502 ; http://n2t.net/addgene:171502 ; RRID:Addgene_171502)
